>Addgene plasmid #71762 | pUC 3GLA | depositor full sequence | sequence record 135057 | pUC 3GLA sequence 3666 bps
TGCCCGCCGTGACCGTCGAGAACCCGCTGACGCTGCCCCGCGTATCCGCACCCGCCGACGCCGTCGCACG
TCCCGTGCTCACCGTGACCACCGCGCCCAGCGGTTTCGAGGGCGAGGGCTTCCCGGTGCGCCGCGCGTTC
GCCGGGATCAACTACCGCCACCTCGACCCGTTCATCATGATGGACCAGATGGGTGAGGTGGAGTACGCGC
CCGGGGAGCCCAAGGGCACGCCCTGGCACCCGCACCGCGGCTTCGAGACCTGACCTACATCGTACCGGCT
TGACGACCTTGGAGCGACTGTCGTTAGTTCCGCGCGATTCGGTGCGGTATTTCACACCGCATATGGTGCA
CTCTCAGTACAATCTGCTCTGATGCCGCATAGTTAAGCCAGCCCCGACACCCGCCAACACCCGCTGACGC
GCCCTGACGGGCTTGTCTGCTCCCGGCATCCGCTTACAGACAAGCTGTGACCGTCTCCGGGAGCTGCATG
TGTCAGAGGTTTTCACCGTCATCACCGAAACGCGCGAGACGAAAGGGCCTCGTGATACGCCTATTTTTAT
AGGTTAATGTCATGATAATAATGGTTTCTTAGACGTCAGGTGGCACTTTTCGGGGAAATGTGCGCGGAAC
CCCTATTTGTTTATTTTTCTAAATACATTCAAATATGTATCCGCTCATGAGACAATAACCCTGATAAATG
CTTCAATAATATTGAAAAAGGAAGAGTATGAGTATTCAACATTTCCGTGTCGCCCTTATTCCCTTTTTTG
CGGCATTTTGCCTTCCTGTTTTTGCTCACCCAGAAACGCTGGTGAAAGTAAAAGATGCTGAAGATCAGTT
GGGTGCACGAGTGGGTTACATCGAACTGGATCTCAACAGCGGTAAGATCCTTGAGAGTTTTCGCCCCGAA
GAACGTTTTCCAATGATGAGCACTTTTAAAGTTCTGCTATGTGGCGCGGTATTATCCCGTGTTGACGCCG
GGCAAGAGCAACTCGGTCGCCGCATACACTATTCTCAGAATGACTTGGTTGAGTACTCACCAGTCACAGA
AAAGCATCTTACGGATGGCATGACAGTAAGAGAATTATGCAGTGCTGCCATAACCATGAGTGATAACACT
GCGGCCAACTTACTTCTGACAACGATCGGAGGACCGAAGGAGCTAACCGCTTTTTTGCACAACATGGGGG
ATCATGTAACTCGCCTTGATCGTTGGGAACCGGAGCTGAATGAAGCCATACCAAACGACGAGCGTGACAC
CACGATGCCTGTAGCAATGGCAACAACGTTGCGCAAACTATTAACTGGCGAACTACTTACTCTAGCTTCC
CGGCAACAATTAATAGACTGGATGGAGGCGGATAAAGTTGCAGGACCACTTCTGCGCTCGGCCCTTCCGG
CTGGCTGGTTTATTGCTGATAAATCTGGAGCCGGTGAGCGTGGGTCTCGCGGTATCATTGCAGCACTGGG
GCCAGATGGTAAGCCCTCCCGTATCGTAGTTATCTACACGACGGGGAGTCAGGCAACTATGGATGAACGA
AATAGACAGATCGCTGAGATAGGTGCCTCACTGATTAAGCATTGGTAACTGTCAGACCAAGTTTACTCAT
ATATACTTTAGATTGATTTAAAACTTCATTTTTAATTTAAAAGGATCTAGGTGAAGATCCTTTTTGATAA
TCTCATGACCAAAATCCCTTAACGTGAGTTTTCGTTCCACTGAGCGTCAGACCCCGTAGAAAAGATCAAA
GGATCTTCTTGAGATCCTTTTTTTCTGCGCGTAATCTGCTGCTTGCAAACAAAAAAACCACCGCTACCAG
CGGTGGTTTGTTTGCCGGATCAAGAGCTACCAACTCTTTTTCCGAAGGTAACTGGCTTCAGCAGAGCGCA
GATACCAAATACTGTCCTTCTAGTGTAGCCGTAGTTAGGCCACCACTTCAAGAACTCTGTAGCACCGCCT
ACATACCTCGCTCTGCTAATCCTGTTACCAGTGGCTGCTGCCAGTGGCGATAAGTCGTGTCTTACCGGGT
TGGACTCAAGACGATAGTTACCGGATAAGGCGCAGCGGTCGGGCTGAACGGGGGGTTCGTGCACACAGCC
CAGCTTGGAGCGAACGACCTACACCGAACTGAGATACCTACAGCGTGAGCATTGAGAAAGCGCCACGCTT
CCCGAAGGGAGAAAGGCGGACAGGTATCCGGTAAGCGGCAGGGTCGGAACAGGAGAGCGCACGAGGGAGC
TTCCAGGGGGAAACGCCTGGTATCTTTATAGTCCTGTCGGGTTTCGCCACCTCTGACTTGAGCGTCGATT
TTTGTGATGCTCGTCAGGGGGGCGGAGCCTATGGAAAAACGCCTTCTTCTTGAACTCGAATTCTGTCGAC
AGCTGCAGTACTAGTCAAGCTTAGGATCCGATATCCATGGTGCTAGCGAGATCTTCCTCGAGGGTACCGG
CGGCCGCGTGCGGCCGCGTCTAGATAACTTCGTATAATGTATGCTATACGAAGTTATCATGCCGGGGATC
TAATTCAATTAGAGACTAATTCAATTAGAGCTAATTCAATTAGGATCCAAGCTTATCGATTTCGAACCCT
CGACCGCCGGAGTATAAATAGAGGCGCTTCGTCTACGGAGCGACAATTCAATTCAAACAAGCAAAGTGAA
CACGTCGCTAAGCGAAAGCTAAGCAAATAAACAAGCGCAGTTGAACAAGCTAAACAATCGGGCGGCCGTA
CTAGAGCCGGTCGCCACCATGGTGTCGAGCGCAAGCAAGGGCGAGGAGCTGTTCACCGGGGTGGTGCCCA
TCCTGGTCGAGCTGGACGGCGACGTAAACGGCCACAAGTTCAGCGTGTCCGGCGAGGGCGAGGGCGATGC
CACCTACGGCAAGCTGACCCTGAAGTTCATCTGCACCACCGGCAAGCTGCCCGTGCCCTGGCCCACCCTC
GTGACCACCCTGACCTACGGCGTGCAGTGCTTCAGCCGCTACCCCGACCACATGAAGCAGCACGACTTCT
TCAAGTCCGCCATGCCCGAAGGCTACGTCCAGGAGCGCACCATCTTCTTCAAGGACGACGGCAACTACAA
GACCCGCGCCGAGGTGAAGTTCGAGGGCGACACCCTGGTGAACCGCATCGAGCTGAAGGGCATCGACTTC
AAGGAGGACGGCAACATCCTGGGGCACAAGCTGGAGTACAACTACAACAGCCACAACGTCTATATCATGG
CCGACAAGCAGAAGAACGGCATCAAGGTGAACTTCAAGATCCGCCACAACATCGAGGACGGCAGCGTGCA
GCTCGCCGACCACTACCAGCAGAACACCCCCATCGGCGACGGCCCCGTGCTGCTGCCCGACAACCACTAC
CTGAGCACCCAGTCCGCCCTGAGCAAAGACCCCAACGAGAAGCGCGATCACATGGTCCTGCTGGAGTTCG
TGACCGCCGCCGGGATCACTCTCGGCATGGACGAGCTGTACAAGTACTCAGATCTTGCAAGCTTGTAGAG
TTTCCCATTTAATAATTCATATTATCTCGAATCTAGTCAATTACGGCTTTCCTCAAATAGAAAAATAAAA
AAAATGAAAAAATGCACTTGCCATTTAAACTTAGACGCGATAAGCTTGATATAACTTCGTATAATGTATG
CTATACGAAGTTATACGCGTACTAGA
Features (pLannotate 1.2.2; 10 found; start..end, strand, type, name):
    188..257     -  protein_bind   attB: attB site for the φC31 integrase (Groth et al., 2000) phage φC31 integrase
    322..391     -  misc_feature   bom (fragment): basis of mobility region from pBR322
    493..528     -  CDS            rop (fragment): Rop protein, which maintains plasmids at low copy number; rop
    623..727     +  promoter       AmpR promoter: bla
    728..1588    +  CDS            AmpR: β-lactamase; bla; confers resistance to ampicillin, carbenicillin, and related antibiotics
   1759..2347    +  rep_origin     ori: high-copy-number ColE1/pMB1/pBR322/pUC origin of replication
   2474..2507    -  protein_bind   loxP: Cre-mediated recombination occurs in the 8-bp core sequence (GCATACAT). Cre recombinase
   2597..2719    +  promoter       hsp70 promoter (fragment): Drosophila melanogaster hsp70Bb promoter
   2764..3476    +  CDS            EGFP (fragment): the original enhanced GFP (Yang et al., 1996) mammalian codon-optimized
   3621..3654    -  protein_bind   loxP: Cre-mediated recombination occurs in the 8-bp core sequence (GCATACAT). Cre recombinase
