[The description below was written by a language model from this plasmid's Addgene catalogue record and pLannotate feature annotations shown in this document.]
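Description:
pUC 3GLA is a compact (about 3.7 kb) empty backbone designed for plasmid-based gap-repair recombineering, in which genomic fragments are captured into the vector in bacteria and the resulting transgene is then introduced into Drosophila. The catalogue lists the parental backbone as unknown, but the name and the annotated features point to a pUC/pBR322-type plasmid. It carries a high-copy ColE1/pMB1-family origin of replication and a β-lactamase gene under its native promoter for ampicillin selection in E. coli. Short remnants of the pBR322 bom region and rop gene are also detected, but only as fragments, so they are unlikely to be functional.

For fly transgenesis the plasmid contains an attB site for φC31 integrase, which allows site-specific integration into attP landing sites in the Drosophila genome. The marker cassette consists of a fragment of the Drosophila hsp70Bb promoter followed by an EGFP coding sequence, and it is flanked by two loxP sites annotated on the same strand. This arrangement lets GFP serve to identify transformants, after which Cre recombinase can excise the marker and leave a single loxP site behind. The hsp70 annotation covers only a minimal portion of the promoter. Any additional enhancer elements that might drive GFP in a particular tissue are not identified in the feature table.

No insert is present, and the record does not detail the cloning sites or homology arms used for retrieval beyond noting restriction-enzyme cloning. The depositor notes that the sequence has a few differences from the related GenBank entry that do not affect function. The associated work used such recombineered transgenes to study intron contributions to mutually exclusive alternative splicing of Dscam exon 4.
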