Addgene plasmid #71762: pUC 3GLA
Purpose: (Empty Backbone) gap-repair recombineering for Drosophila transgenesis, contains loxP cassette with GFP, Amp resistant
Depositing lab: Matthias Soller. Depositing organization: University of Birmingham. Publication: Plasmid-based gap-repair recombineered transgenes reveal a central role for introns in mutually exclusive alternative splicing in Down Syndrome Cell Adhesion Molecule exon 4. Haussmann IU, Ustaoglu P, Brauer U, Hemani Y, Dix TC, Soller M. Nucleic Acids Res. 2018 Dec 12. pii: 5239037. doi: 10.1093/nar/gky1254. PubMed 30541104.
Backbone
  Vector backbone: unknown
  Vector type: Insect Expression
Growth in bacteria
  Bacterial resistance: Ampicillin, 100 μg/mL
  Growth temperature: 37°C
  Growth strain: DH5alpha
  Copy number: Unknown
Gene/Insert
  Cloning method: Restriction Enzyme
  Sequencing primers: 5′ pBR322ori-F (GGGAAACGCCTGGTATCTTT); 3′ hsp70-R2 (CGACGTGTTCACTTTGCTTG)
Terms and licenses: Academic/Nonprofit Terms; Industry Terms: Not Available to Industry
Depositor comments: Please note that the full plasmid sequence contains a few differences compared to GenBank ID: KM977568. These differences do not affect the function of the plasmid.
How to cite: pUC 3GLA was a gift from Matthias Soller (Addgene plasmid # 71762 ; http://n2t.net/addgene:71762 ; RRID:Addgene_71762)
