>Addgene plasmid #71762 | pUC 3GLA | addgene partial sequence | sequence record 132566 | pBR322ori-F 5'-GGGAAACGCCTGGTATCTTT-3'
GCCACCTCTGACTTGAGCGTCGATTTTTGTGATGCTCGTCAGGGGGGCGGAGCCTATGGAAAAACGCCTT
CTTCTTGAACTCGAATTCTGTCGACAGCTGCAGTACTAGTCAAGCTTAGGATCCGATATCCATGGTGCTA
GCGAGATCTTCCTCGAGGGTACCGGCGGCCGCGTGCGGCCGCGTCTAGATAACTTCGTATAATGTATGCT
ATACGAAGTTATCATGCCGGGGATCTAATTCAATTAGAGACTAATTCAATTAGAGCTAATTCAATTAGGA
TCCAAGCTTATCGATTTCGAACCCTCGACCGCCGGAGTATAAATAGAGGCGCTTCGTCTACGGAGCGACA
ATTCAATTCAAACAAGCAAAGTGAACACGTCGCTAAGCGAAAGCTAAGCAAATAAACAAGCGCAGTTGAA
CAAGCTAAACAATCGGGCGGCCGTACTAGAGCCGGTCGCCACCATGGTGTCGAGCGCAAGCAAGGGCGAG
GAGCTGTTCACCGGGGTGGTGCCCATCCTGGTCGAGCTGGACGGCGACGTAAACGGCCACAAGTTCAGCG
TGTCCGGCGAGGGCGAGGGCGATGCCACCTACGGCAAGCTGACCCTGAAGTTCATCTGCACCACCGGCAA
GCTGCCCGTGCCCTGGCCCACCCTCGTGACCACCCTGACCTACGGCGTGCAGTGCTTCAGCCGCTACCCC
GACCACATGAAGCAGCACGACTTCTTCAAGTCCGCCATGCCCGAAGGCTACGTCCAGGAGCGCACCATCT
TCTTCAAGGACGACGGCAACTACAAGACCCGCGCCGAGGTGAAGTTCGAGGGCGACACCCTGGTGAACCG
CATCGAGCTGAAGGGCATCGACTTCAAGGAGGACGGCAACATCCTGGGGCACAAGCTGGAGTACAACTAC
AACAGCCACAACGTCTATATCATGGCCGACAAGCAGAAGAACGGCATCAAGGTGAACTTCAAGATC
