>Addgene plasmid #71762 | pUC 3GLA | addgene partial sequence | sequence record 133967 | CMV-d2eGFP-F 5'-TATATCATGGCCGACAAGC-3'
GGTGAACTTCAAGATCCGCCACAACATCGAGGACGGCAGCGTGCAGCTCGCCGACCACTACCAGCAGAAC
ACCCCCATCGGCGACGGCCCCGTGCTGCTGCCCGACAACCACTACCTGAGCACCCAGTCCGCCCTGAGCA
AAGACCCCAACGAGAAGCGCGATCACATGGTCCTGCTGGAGTTCGTGACCGCCGCCGGGATCACTCTCGG
CATGGACGAGCTGTACAAGTACTCAGATCTTGCAAGCTTGTAGAGTTTCCCATTTAATAATTCATATTAT
CTCGAATCTAGTCAATTACGGCTTTCCTCAAATAGAAAAATAAAAAAAATGAAAAAATGCACTTGCCATT
TAAACTTAGACGCGATAAGCTTGATATAACTTCGTATAATGTATGCTATACGAAGTTATACGCGTACTAG
ATGCCCGCCGTGACCGTCGAGAACCCGCTGACGCTGCCCCGCGTATCCGCACCCGCCGACGCCGTCGCAC
GTCCCGTGCTCACCGTGACCACCGCGCCCAGCGGTTTCGAGGGCGAGGGCTTCCCGGTGCGCCGCGCGTT
CGCCGGGATCAACTACCGCCACCTCGACCCGTTCATCATGATGGACCAGATGGGTGAGGTGGAGTACGCG
CCCGGGGAGCCCAAGGGCACGCCCTGGCACCCGCACCGCGGCTTCGAGACCTGACCTACATCGTACCGGC
TTGACGACCTTGGAGCGACTGTCGTTAGTTCCGCGCGATTCGGTGCGGTATTTCACACCGCATATGGTGC
ACTCTCAGTACAATCTGCTCTGATGCCGCATAGTTAAGCCAGCCCCGACACCCGCCAACACCCGCTGACG
CGCCCTGACGGGCTTGTCTGCTCCCGGCATCCGCTTACAGACAAGCTGTGACCGTCTCCGGGAGCTGCAT
GTGTCAGAGGTTTTCACCGTCATCACCGAAACGCGCGAGACGAAAGGGCCTCGTGATACGCCTATTTTT
